>Addgene plasmid #212681 | PCfB12709 | addgene full sequence | sequence record 423566 | Addgene NGS Result
ACGTAGAAAGCCAGTCCGCAGAAACGGTGCTGACCCCGGATGAATGTCAGCTACTGGGCTATCTGGACAA
GGGAAAACGCAAGCGCAAAGAGAAAGCAGGTAGCTTGCAGTGGGCTTACATGGCGATAGCTAGACTGGGC
GGTTTTATGGACAGCAAGCGAACCGGAATTGCCAGCTGGGGCGCCCTCTGGTAAGGTTGGGAAGCCCTGC
AAAGTAAACTGGATGGCTTTCTTGCCGCCAAGGATCTGATGGCGCAGGGGATCAAGCTCTGATCAAGAGA
CAGGATGAGGATCGTTTCGCATGATTGAACAAGATGGATTGCACGCAGGTTCTCCGGCCGCTTGGGTGGA
GAGGCTATTCGGCTATGACTGGGCACAACAGACAATCGGCTGCTCTGATGCCGCCGTGTTCCGGCTGTCA
GCGCAGGGGCGCCCGGTTCTTTTTGTCAAGACCGACCTGTCCGGTGCCCTGAATGAACTGCAAGACGAGG
CAGCGCGGCTATCGTGGCTGGCCACGACGGGCGTTCCTTGCGCAGCTGTGCTCGACGTTGTCACTGAAGC
GGGAAGGGACTGGCTGCTATTGGGCGAAGTGCCGGGGCAGGATCTCCTGTCATCTCACCTTGCTCCTGCC
GAGAAAGTATCCATCATGGCTGATGCAATGCGGCGGCTGCATACGCTTGATCCGGCTACCTGCCCATTCG
ACCACCAAGCGAAACATCGCATCGAGCGAGCACGTACTCGGATGGAAGCCGGTCTTGTCGATCAGGATGA
TCTGGACGAAGAGCATCAGGGGCTCGCGCCAGCCGAACTGTTCGCCAGGCTCAAGGCGAGCATGCCCGAC
GGCGAGGATCTCGTCGTGACCCATGGCGATGCCTGCTTGCCGAATATCATGGTGGAAAATGGCCGCTTTT
CTGGATTCATCGACTGTGGCCGGCTGGGTGTGGCGGACCGCTATCAGGACATAGCGTTGGCTACCCGTGA
TATTGCTGAAGAGCTTGGCGGCGAATGGGCTGACCGCTTCCTCGTGCTTTACGGTATCGCCGCTCCCGAT
TCGCAGCGCATCGCCTTCTATCGCCTTCTTGACGAGTTCTTCTGAATTATTAACGCTTACAATTTCCTGA
TGCGGTATTTTCTCCTTACGCATCTGTGCGGTATTTCACACCGCATCAGGTGGCACTTTTCGGGGAAATG
TGCGCGGAACCCCTATTTGTTTATTTTTCTAAATACATTCAAATATGTATCCGCTCATGAGACAATAACC
CTGATAAATGCTTCAATAATAGCACGTGAGGAGGGCCACCATGGCCAAGTTGACCAGTGCCGTTCCGGTG
CTCACCGCGCGCGACGTCGCCGGAGCGGTCGAGTTCTGGACCGACCGGCTCGGGTTCTCCCGGGACTTCG
TGGAGGACGACTTCGCCGGTGTGGTCCGGGACGACGTGACCCTGTTCATCAGCGCGGTCCAGGACCAGGT
GGTGCCGGACAACACCCTGGCCTGGGTGTGGGTGCGCGGCCTGGACGAGCTGTACGCCGAGTGGTCGGAG
GTCGTGTCCACGAACTTCCGGGACGCCTCCGGGCCGGCCATGACCGAGATCGGCGAGCAGCCGTGGGGGC
GGGAGTTCGCCCTGCGCGACCCGGCCGGCAACTGCGTGCACTTCGTGGCCGAGGAGCAGGACTGACACGT
GCTAAAACTTCATTTTTAATTTAAAAGGATCTAGGTGAAGATCCTTTTTGATAATCTCATGACCAAAATC
CCTTAACGTGAGTTTTCGTTCCACTGAGCGTCAGACCCCGTAGAAAAGATCAAAGGATCTTCTTGAGATC
CTTTTTTTCTGCGCGTAATCTGCTGCTTGCAAACAAAAAAACCACCGCTACCAGCGGTGGTTTGTTTGCC
GGATCAAGAGCTACCAACTCTTTTTCCGAAGGTAACTGGCTTCAGCAGAGCGCAGATACCAAATACTGTT
CTTCTAGTGTAGCCGTAGTTAGGCCACCACTTCAAGAACTCTGTAGCACCGCCTACATACCTCGCTCTGC
TAATCCTGTTACCAGTGGCTGCTGCCAGTGGCGATAAGTCGTGTCTTACCGGGTTGGACTCAAGACGATA
GTTACCGGATAAGGCGCAGCGGTCGGGCTGAACGGGGGGTTCGTGCACACAGCCCAGCTTGGAGCGAACG
ACCTACACCGAACTGAGATACCTACAGCGTGAGCTATGAGAAAGCGCCACGCTTCCCGAAGGGAGAAAGG
CGGACAGGTATCCGGTAAGCGGCAGGGTCGGAACAGGAGAGCGCACGAGGGAGCTTCCAGGGGGAAACGC
CTGGTATCTTTATAGTCCTGTCGGGTTTCGCCACCTCTGACTTGAGCGTCGATTTTTGTGATGCTCGTCA
GGGGGGCGGAGCCTATGGAAAAACGCCAGCAACGCGGCCTTTTTACGGTTCCTGGCCTTTTGCTGGCCTT
TTGCTCACATGTTCTTTCCTGCGTTATCCCCTGATTCTGTGGATAACCGTATTACCGCCTTTGAGTGAGC
TGATACCGCTCGCCGCAGCCGAACGACCGAGCGCAGCGAGTCAGTGAGCGAGGAAGCGGAAGAGCGCCCA
ATACGCAAACCGCCTCTCCCCGCGCGTTGGCCGATTCATTAATGCAGCTGGCACGACAGGTTTCCCGACT
GGAAAGCGGGCAGTGAGCGCAACGCAATTAATGTGAGTTAGCTCACTCATTAGGCACCCCAGGCTTTACA
CTTTATGCTTCCGGCTCGTATGTTGTGTGGAATTGTGAGCGGATAACAATTTCACACAGGAAACAGCTAT
GACCATGATTACGCCAAGCTATTTAGGTGACACTATAGAATACTCAAGCTATGCATCAAGCTTGGTACCG
AGCTCGGATCCACTAGTAACGGCCGCCAGTGTGCTGGAATTCGCCCTTGGTCTCTACTCAAGCTTTGAAA
GATGATACTCTTTATTTCTAGACAGTTATATATAGAAGAGACCAAGGGCGAATTCTGCAGATATCCATCA
CACTGGCGGCCGCTCGAGCATGCATCTAGAGGGCCCAATTCGCCCTATAGTGAGTCGTATTACAATTCAC
TGGCCGTCGTTTTACAACGTCGTGACTGGGAAAACCCTGGCGTTACCCAACTTAATCGCCTTGCAGCACA
TCCCCCTTTCGCCAGCTGGCGTAATAGCGAAGAGGCCCGCACCGATCGCCCTTCCCAACAGTTGCGCAGC
CTATACGTACGGCAGTTTAAGGTTTACACCTATAAAAGAGAGAGCCGTTATCGTCTGTTTGTGGATGTAC
AGAGTGATATTATTGACACGCCGGGGCGACGGATGGTGATCCCCCTGGCCAGTGCACGTCTGCTGTCAGA
TAAAGTCTCCCGTGAACTTTACCCGGTGGTGCATATCGGGGATGAAAGCTGGCGCATGATGACCACCGAT
ATGGCCAGTGTGCCGGTCTCCGTTATCGGGGAAGAAGTGGCTGATCTCAGCCACCGCGAAAATGACATCA
AAAACGCCATTAACCTGATGTTCTGGGGAATATAAATGTCAGGCATGAGATTATCAAAAAGGATCTTCAC
CTAGATCCTTTTC
Features (pLannotate 1.2.2; 14 found; start..end, strand, type, name):
    301..1095    +  CDS            NeoR/KanR: aminoglycoside phosphotransferase from Tn5; aph(3')-II (or nptII); confers resistance to neomycin, kanamycin, and G418 (Geneticin®)
   1116..1166    -  misc_feature   bom (fragment): basis of mobility region from pBR322
   1193..1281    +  promoter       AmpR promoter (fragment): bla
   1301..1675    +  CDS            BleoR: antibiotic-binding protein; Sh ble from Streptoalloteichus hindustanus; confers resistance to bleomycin, phleomycin, and Zeocin™
   1813..2401    +  rep_origin     ori: high-copy-number ColE1/pMB1/pBR322/pUC origin of replication
   2584..2676    +  CDS            lacI (fragment): lac repressor; lacI; The lac repressor binds to the lac operator to inhibit transcription in E. coli. This inhibition can be relieved by adding lactose or isopropyl-β-D-thiogalactopyranoside (IPTG).
   2689..2710    +  protein_bind   CAP binding site: CAP binding activates transcription in the presence of cAMP. E. coli catabolite activator protein
   2725..2755    +  promoter       lac promoter: promoter for the E. coli lac operon
   2763..2779    +  protein_bind   lac operator: The lac repressor binds to the lac operator to inhibit transcription in E. coli. This inhibition can be relieved by adding lactose or isopropyl-β-D-thiogalactopyranoside (IPTG). lac repressor encoded by lacI
   2821..2839    +  promoter       SP6 promoter: promoter for bacteriophage SP6 RNA polymerase
   3054..3072    -  promoter       T7 promoter: promoter for bacteriophage T7 RNA polymerase
   3075..3222    +  CDS            lacZα (fragment): LacZα fragment of β-galactosidase; lacZ fragment
   3232..3535    +  CDS            ccdB (fragment): CcdB, a bacterial toxin that poisons DNA gyrase; ccdB; Plasmids containing the ccdB gene cannot be propagated in standard E. coli strains.
   3583..269     +  CDS            tnpA (fragment) (across the origin): TN5P_ECOLX - Also known as tnp. Experimental evidence at protein level: Swiss-Prot protein existence level 1. Mediates transposition of transposon Tn5 by a 'cut and paste' mechanism. First, the monomeric transposase binds the 19 bp inverted DNA repeats flanking the transposon. Then, dimerization of the DNA- bound transposase creates a synaptic DNA complex. After nicking of the first DNA strand, excision of the transposon proceeds through a series of intermediates. The transposase then mediates the insertion of the transposon at a new site by strand transfer. The activity of the wild- type tran
