[The description below was written by a language model from this plasmid's Addgene catalogue record and pLannotate feature annotations shown in this document.]
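Description:
PCfB12709 is a small (about 3.6 kb) TOPO-cloning plasmid that stores a single genetic part, the SynGuo terminator, for use in engineering the oleaginous yeast Yarrowia lipolytica. Although it is catalogued as a yeast expression vector, the annotated features are entirely bacterial. No yeast origin of replication, yeast selection marker, yeast promoter or expressed coding sequence is detected, so it is best read as a part-donor plasmid rather than a construct that functions on its own in yeast. It is maintained in E. coli at high copy through a ColE1/pUC-type origin. Selection is with kanamycin, via the Tn5-derived aminoglycoside phosphotransferase (NeoR/KanR). A Sh ble bleomycin/Zeocin resistance gene downstream of a fragment of the bla promoter is also present, as are short Tn5 transposase and bom remnants carried over from the backbone.

The cloning region has the usual TOPO vector layout. A lac promoter with its CAP binding site and operator leads into a site flanked by opposing SP6 and T7 phage promoters, followed by lacZα and ccdB fragments. In vectors of this kind, an insert disrupts the lacZα–ccdB fusion, which lets insert-bearing clones survive in standard strains. The terminator itself is not annotated by the feature caller. The unannotated stretch of roughly 200 bp between the SP6 and T7 promoters is the likely location of the SynGuo insert, but the record does not confirm this or describe the part's design. The associated work concerns a combinatorial, iterative metabolic engineering method in Y. lipolytica applied to betanin biosynthesis, so this terminator was probably one of the regulatory parts used to assemble expression cassettes.
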