Addgene plasmid #212681: PCfB12709
Purpose: SynGuo terminator
Depositing lab: Irina Borodina. Depositing organization: Danmarks Tekniske Universitet. Publication: Combinatorial iterative method for metabolic engineering of Yarrowia lipolytica: application for betanin biosynthesis. Jiang W, Wang S, Avila P, Jorgensen TS, Yang Z, Borodina I. Metab Eng. 2024 Sep 9:S1096-7176(24)00110-1. doi: 10.1016/j.ymben.2024.09.003. PubMed 39260817.
Backbone
  Vector backbone: Topo
  Vector type: Yeast Expression
Growth in bacteria
  Bacterial resistance: Kanamycin, 50 μg/mL
  Growth temperature: 37°C
  Growth strain: DH5alpha
  Copy number: High Copy
Gene/Insert
  Gene/Insert name: SynGuo
  Species: Y. lipolytica
  Cloning method: TOPO Cloning
Terms and licenses: Academic/Nonprofit Terms; Industry Terms: Not Available to Industry
How to cite: PCfB12709 was a gift from Irina Borodina (Addgene plasmid # 212681 ; http://n2t.net/addgene:212681 ; RRID:Addgene_212681)
